Addgene plasmid #1368: pPS2035
Depositing lab: Pamela Silver. Depositing organization: Dana-Farber Cancer Institute. Publication: Pre-mRNA processing factors are required for nuclear export. Brodsky AS, Silver PA. RNA 2000 Dec;6(12):1737-49. 10.1017/S1355838200001059 PubMed 11142374.
Backbone
  Vector backbone: pRS315
  Backbone size w/o insert (bp): 6018
  Vector type: Yeast Expression
  Selectable markers: LEU2
Growth in bacteria
  Bacterial resistance: Ampicillin, 100 μg/mL
  Growth temperature: 37°C
  Growth strain: DH5alpha
  Copy number: Low Copy
Gene/Insert
  Gene/Insert name: U1A (1-94) (alt name: U1A)
  Species: H. sapiens (human)
  Mutation: U1A (1-94)
  Entrez Gene: RNU1-4 (a.k.a. HSD2, HSD5, HSD6, HSD7, RNU1, RNU1D2, RNU1E2, RNU1F1, RNU1G1, RNU1G2, U1B2, U1D2, U1E2, U1F)
  Tag / fusion protein: GFP (C terminal on insert)
  Cloning method: Restriction Enzyme
  Sequencing primers: 5′ T7; 3′ M13R
Terms and licenses: Academic/Nonprofit Terms; Industry Terms: Not Available to Industry
Depositor comments: CEN plasmid, GAL1 promoter
How to cite: pPS2035 was a gift from Pamela Silver (Addgene plasmid # 1368 ; http://n2t.net/addgene:1368 ; RRID:Addgene_1368)
