[The description below was written by a language model from this plasmid's Addgene catalogue record.]
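Description:
pPS2035 is a yeast expression plasmid built on the pRS315 shuttle backbone, a centromeric (CEN) vector that is maintained at low copy in Saccharomyces cerevisiae and selected through the LEU2 auxotrophic marker in leucine-deficient medium. In Escherichia coli it is propagated under ampicillin selection. The backbone alone is recorded as about 6 kb; the insert size is not given.

The payload is a truncated form of the human U1A protein comprising residues 1–94, fused at its C terminus to GFP. This N-terminal region of U1A corresponds to its first RNA recognition motif, which binds a specific hairpin sequence from U1 snRNA with high affinity. According to the depositor's comments, expression is driven by the GAL1 promoter, so the fusion is induced by galactose and repressed by glucose, allowing controlled, moderate production from the single-copy-like CEN vector. The catalogue's gene link points to a U1 snRNA locus rather than to the U1A protein gene, which appears to be an annotation mismatch, since the insert is described as a GFP-tagged protein fragment.

A fluorescent RNA-binding module of this type is generally used to tag and visualise RNAs engineered to carry U1A binding hairpins in living cells. The associated publication concerns the requirement of pre-mRNA processing factors for nuclear export, consistent with use of U1A(1–94)-GFP as a reporter for following mRNA localisation and export in yeast. No feature table was supplied, so details such as the terminator, any localisation signal, and the exact cloning sites are not stated in the record.
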