>Addgene plasmid #1368 | pPS2035 | addgene partial sequence | sequence record 17405 | 1368 with T7
CACAGTCATATCCATTCTCAATTAGCTCTACCACAGTGTGTGAACCAATGTATCCAGCACCACCTGTAAC
CAAAACAATTTTAGAAGTACTTTCACTTTGTAACTGAGCTGTCATTTATATTGAATTTTCAAAAATTCTT
ACTTTTTTTTTGGATGGACGCAAAGAAGTTTAATAATCATATTACATGGCATTACCACCATATACATATC
CATATACATATCCATATCTAATCTTACTTATATGTTGTGGAAATGTAAAGAGCCCCATTATCTTAGCCTA
AAAAAACCTTCTCTTTGGAACTTTCAGTAATACGCTTAACTGCTCATTGCTATATTGAAGTACGGATTAG
AAGCCGCCGAGCGGGTGACAGCCCTCCGAAGGAAGACTCTCCTCCGTGCGTCCTCGTCTTCACCGGTCGC
GTTCCTGAAACGCAGATGTGCCTCGCGCCGCACTGCTCCGAACAATAAAGATTCTACAATACTAGCTTTT
ATGGTTATGAAGAGGAAAAATTGGCAGTAACCTGGCCCCACAAACCTTCAAATGAACGAATCAAATTAAC
AACCATAGGATGATAATGCGATTAGTTTTTTAGCCTTATTTCTGGGGTAATTAATCAGCGAAGCGATGAT
TTTTGATCTATTAACAGATATATAAATGCAAAAACTGCATAACCACTTTAACTAATACTTTCAACATTTT
CGGTTTGTATTACTTC
